>Addgene plasmid #186433 | ZS006:eGFP-KRAS | addgene full sequence | sequence record 368438 | Addgene NGS Result
GCCCAGTTCCGCCCATTCTCCGCCCCATGGCTGACTAATTTTTTTTATTTATGCAGAGGCCGAGGCCGCC
TCGGCCTCTGAGCTATTCCAGAAGTAGTGAGGAGGCTTTTTTGGAGGCCTAGGCTTTTGCAAAGATCGAT
CAAGAGACAGGATGAGGATCGTTTCGCATGATTGAACAAGATGGATTGCACGCAGGTTCTCCGGCCGCTT
GGGTGGAGAGGCTATTCGGCTATGACTGGGCACAACAGACAATCGGCTGCTCTGATGCCGCCGTGTTCCG
GCTGTCAGCGCAGGGGCGCCCGGTTCTTTTTGTCAAGACCGACCTGTCCGGTGCCCTGAATGAACTGCAA
GACGAGGCAGCGCGGCTATCGTGGCTGGCCACGACGGGCGTTCCTTGCGCAGCTGTGCTCGACGTTGTCA
CTGAAGCGGGAAGGGACTGGCTGCTATTGGGCGAAGTGCCGGGGCAGGATCTCCTGTCATCTCACCTTGC
TCCTGCCGAGAAAGTATCCATCATGGCTGATGCAATGCGGCGGCTGCATACGCTTGATCCGGCTACCTGC
CCATTCGACCACCAAGCGAAACATCGCATCGAGCGAGCACGTACTCGGATGGAAGCCGGTCTTGTCGATC
AGGATGATCTGGACGAAGAGCATCAGGGGCTCGCGCCAGCCGAACTGTTCGCCAGGCTCAAGGCGAGCAT
GCCCGACGGCGAGGATCTCGTCGTGACCCATGGCGATGCCTGCTTGCCGAATATCATGGTGGAAAATGGC
CGCTTTTCTGGATTCATCGACTGTGGCCGGCTGGGTGTGGCGGACCGCTATCAGGACATAGCGTTGGCTA
CCCGTGATATTGCTGAAGAGCTTGGCGGCGAATGGGCTGACCGCTTCCTCGTGCTTTACGGTATCGCCGC
TCCCGATTCGCAGCGCATCGCCTTCTATCGCCTTCTTGACGAGTTCTTCTGAGCGGGACTCTGGGGTTCG
AAATGACCGACCAAGCGACGCCCAACCTGCCATCACGAGATTTCGATTCCACCGCCGCCTTCTATGAAAG
GTTGGGCTTCGGAATCGTTTTCCGGGACGCCGGCTGGATGATCCTCCAGCGCGGGGATCTCATGCTGGAG
TTCTTCGCCCACCCTAGGGGGAGGCTAACTGAAACACGGAAGGAGACAATACCGGAAGGAACCCGCGCTA
TGACGGCAATAAAAAGACAGAATAAAACGCACGGTGTTGGGTCGTTTGTTCATAAACGCGGGGTTCGGTC
CCAGGGCTGGCACTCTGTCGATACCCCACCGAGACCCCATTGGGGCCAATACGCCCGCGTTTCTTCCTTT
TCCCCACCCCACCCCCCAAGTTCGGGTGAAGGCCCAGGGCTCGCAGCCAACGTCGGGGCGGCAGGCCCTG
CCATAGCCTCAGGTTACTCATATATACTTTAGATTGATTTAAAACTTCATTTTTAATTTAAAAGGATCTA
GGTGAAGATCCTTTTTGATAATCTCATGACCAAAATCCCTTAACGTGAGTTTTCGTTCCACTGAGCGTCA
GACCCCGTAGAAAAGATCAAAGGATCTTCTTGAGATCCTTTTTTTCTGCGCGTAATCTGCTGCTTGCAAA
CAAAAAAACCACCGCTACCAGCGGTGGTTTGTTTGCCGGATCAAGAGCTACCAACTCTTTTTCCGAAGGT
AACTGGCTTCAGCAGAGCGCAGATACCAAATACTGTTCTTCTAGTGTAGCCGTAGTTAGGCCACCACTTC
AAGAACTCTGTAGCACCGCCTACATACCTCGCTCTGCTAATCCTGTTACCAGTGGCTGCTGCCAGTGGCG
ATAAGTCGTGTCTTACCGGGTTGGACTCAAGACGATAGTTACCGGATAAGGCGCAGCGGTCGGGCTGAAC
GGGGGGTTCGTGCACACAGCCCAGCTTGGAGCGAACGACCTACACCGAACTGAGATACCTACAGCGTGAG
CTATGAGAAAGCGCCACGCTTCCCGAAGGGAGAAAGGCGGACAGGTATCCGGTAAGCGGCAGGGTCGGAA
CAGGAGAGCGCACGAGGGAGCTTCCAGGGGGAAACGCCTGGTATCTTTATAGTCCTGTCGGGTTTCGCCA
CCTCTGACTTGAGCGTCGATTTTTGTGATGCTCGTCAGGGGGGCGGAGCCTATGGAAAAACGCCAGCAAC
GCGGCCTTTTTACGGTTCCTGGCCTTTTGCTGGCCTTTTGCTCACATGTTCTTTCCTGCGTTATCCCCTG
ATTCTGTGGATAACCGTATTACCGCCATGCATTAGTTATTAATAGTAATCAATTACGGGGTCATTAGTTC
ATAGCCCATATATGGAGTTCCGCGTTACATAACTTACGGTAAATGGCCCGCCTGGCTGACCGCCCAACGA
CCCCCGCCCATTGACGTCAATAATGACGTATGTTCCCATAGTAACGCCAATAGGGACTTTCCATTGACGT
CAATGGGTGGAGTATTTACGGTAAACTGCCCACTTGGCAGTACATCAAGTGTATCATATGCCAAGTACGC
CCCCTATTGACGTCAATGACGGTAAATGGCCCGCCTGGCATTATGCCCAGTACATGACCTTATGGGACTT
TCCTACTTGGCAGTACATCTACGTATTAGTCATCGCTATTACCATGGTGATGCGGTTTTGGCAGTACATC
AATGGGCGTGGATAGCGGTTTGACTCACGGGGATTTCCAAGTCTCCACCCCATTGACGTCAATGGGAGTT
TGTTTTGGCACCAAAATCAACGGGACTTTCCAAAATGTCGTAACAACTCCGCCCCATTGACGCAAATGGG
CGGTAGGCGTGTACGGTGGGAGGTCTATATAAGCAGAGCTGGTTTAGTGAACCGTCAGATCCGCTAGCGC
TACCGGTCGCCACCATGGTGAGCAAGGGCGAGGAGCTGTTCACCGGGGTGGTGCCCATCCTGGTCGAGCT
GGACGGCGACGTAAACGGCCACAAGTTCAGCGTGTCCGGCGAGGGCGAGGGCGATGCCACCTACGGCAAG
CTGACCCTGAAGTTCATCTGCACCACCGGCAAGCTGCCCGTGCCCTGGCCCACCCTCGTGACCACCCTGA
CCTACGGCGTGCAGTGCTTCAGCCGCTACCCCGACCACATGAAGCAGCACGACTTCTTCAAGTCCGCCAT
GCCCGAAGGCTACGTCCAGGAGCGCACCATCTTCTTCAAGGACGACGGCAACTACAAGACCCGCGCCGAG
GTGAAGTTCGAGGGCGACACCCTGGTGAACCGCATCGAGCTGAAGGGCATCGACTTCAAGGAGGACGGCA
ACATCCTGGGGCACAAGCTGGAGTACAACTACAACAGCCACAACGTCTATATCATGGCCGACAAGCAGAA
GAACGGCATCAAGGTGAACTTCAAGATCCGCCACAACATCGAGGACGGCAGCGTGCAGCTCGCCGACCAC
TACCAGCAGAACACCCCCATCGGCGACGGCCCCGTGCTGCTGCCCGACAACCACTACCTGAGCACCCAGT
CCGCCCTGAGCAAAGACCCCAACGAGAAGCGCGATCACATGGTCCTGCTGGAGTTCGTGACCGCCGCCGG
GATCACTCTCGGCATGGACGAGCTGTACAAGTCCGGACTCAGATCTCGAGCTCAAGCTTGGGGTAAAAAG
AAGAAAAAGAAGTCAAAGACAAAGTGTGTAATTATGTAATGAGAATTCGATATCAAGCTTATCGATACTG
CAGTCGACGGTACCGCGGGCCCGGGATCCACCGGATCTAGATAACTGATCATAATCAGCCATACCACATT
TGTAGAGGTTTTACTTGCTTTAAAAAACCTCCCACACCTCCCCCTGAACCTGAAACATAAAATGAATGCA
ATTGTTGTTGTTAACTTGTTTATTGCAGCTTATAATGGTTACAAATAAAGCAATAGCATCACAAATTTCA
CAAATAAAGCATTTTTTTCACTGCATTCTAGTTGTGGTTTGTCCAAACTCATCAATGTATCTTAACGCGT
AAATTGTAAGCGTTAATATTTTGTTAAAATTCGCGTTAAATTTTTGTTAAATCAGCTCATTTTTTAACCA
ATAGGCCGAAATCGGCAAAATCCCTTATAAATCAAAAGAATAGACCGAGATAGGGT
[37 nt withheld, positions 4117-4153]
AAAGAACGTGGACTCCAACGTCAAAGG
[49 nt withheld, positions 4181-4229]
T
[91 nt withheld, positions 4231-4321]
G
[124 nt withheld, positions 4323-4446]
CAGGTGGCACTTTTCGGGGAAATGTGCGCGGAACCCCTATTTGTTTATTTTTCTAAATACATTCAAATAT
GTATCCGCTCATGAGACAATAACCCTGATAAATGCTTCAATAATATTGAAAAAGGAAGAGTCCTGAGGCG
GAAAGAACCAGCTGTGGAATGTGTGTCAGTTAGGGTGTGGAAAGTCCCCAGGCTCCCCAGCAGGCAGAAG
TATGCAAAGCATGCATCTCAATTAGTCAGCAACCAGGTGTGGAAAGTCCCCAGGCTCCCCAGCAGGCAGA
AGTATGCAAAGCATGCATCTCAATTAGTCAGCAACCATAGTCCCGCCCCTAACTCCGCCCATCCCGCCCC
TAACTCC
Features (pLannotate 1.2.2; 17 found; start..end, strand, type, name):
    168..962     +  CDS            NeoR/KanR: aminoglycoside phosphotransferase from Tn5; aph(3')-II (or nptII); confers resistance to neomycin, kanamycin, and G418 (Geneticin®)
    983..1135    +  CDS            ble (fragment): BLE_KLEPN - Experimental evidence at protein level: Swiss-Prot protein existence level 1. Binding protein with a strong affinity to the bleomycin family of antibiotics. Binds to CL990; an antimitotic-antibiotic compound. From Klebsiella pneumoniae.
   1194..1241    +  polyA_signal   HSV TK poly(A) signal: herpes simplex virus thymidine kinase polyadenylation signal (Cole and Stacy, 1985)
   1332..1348    -  polyA_signal   bGH poly(A) signal (fragment): bovine growth hormone polyadenylation signal
   1570..2158    +  rep_origin     ori: high-copy-number ColE1/pMB1/pBR322/pUC origin of replication
   2333..2636    +  enhancer       CMV enhancer: human cytomegalovirus immediate early enhancer
   2637..2840    +  promoter       CMV promoter: human cytomegalovirus (CMV) immediate early promoter
   2885..3601    +  CDS            EGFP: EGFP is a basic (constitutively fluorescent) green fluorescent protein published in 1996, derived from Aequorea victoria. It is reported to be a rapidly-maturing weak dimer with moderate acid sensitivity.
   3602..3629    +  misc_feature   MCS (fragment): multiple cloning site
   3632..3679    +  CDS            K-Ras (fragment): human small GTPase proto-oncoprotein
   3683..3708    +  misc_feature   MCS (fragment): pBluescript multiple cloning site
   3708..3739    +  misc_feature   MCS (fragment): multiple cloning site
   3756..3840    +  CDS            large T antigen (fragment): large T antigen from SV40 (simian virus 40)
   3863..3984    +  polyA_signal   SV40 poly(A) signal: SV40 polyadenylation signal
   4018..4446    -  rep_origin     f1 ori (sequence partly withheld): f1 bacteriophage origin of replication; arrow indicates direction of (+) strand synthesis
   4473..4577    +  promoter       AmpR promoter: bla
   4579..133     +  promoter       SV40 promoter (across the origin): SV40 enhancer and early promoter
