[The description below was written by a language model from this plasmid's Addgene catalogue record and pLannotate feature annotations shown in this document.]
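Description:
ZS006:eGFP-KRAS is a 4.8 kb mammalian expression plasmid built on the ZS_P005 backbone, whose layout resembles the common EGFP-C-type fusion vectors. It is propagated in E. coli through a high-copy ColE1/pUC-type origin and also carries an f1 phage origin. Selection relies on a single Tn5 aminoglycoside phosphotransferase (NeoR/KanR) gene. This gene sits downstream of both a bacterial bla promoter and the SV40 enhancer/early promoter, and it ends in an HSV TK polyadenylation signal. The same marker therefore gives kanamycin resistance in bacteria and could support G418 selection in mammalian cells. The short ble, bGH poly(A) and large T antigen matches in the annotation are only fragments and are probably backbone remnants rather than functional elements.

The payload is driven by the human CMV immediate-early enhancer and promoter and terminated by an SV40 poly(A) signal. It consists of a full EGFP coding sequence followed by a short linker derived from the multiple cloning site, and then a K-Ras segment of only 48 nt. The construct therefore appears to carry only a short K-Ras-derived peptide fused to the C-terminus of EGFP, not the whole GTPase. The feature table does not say which part of K-Ras this is. Its size and C-terminal position fit the polybasic, CAAX-containing membrane-targeting tail, which is lipid-modified and anchors proteins to the inner leaflet of the plasma membrane. On that reading, the fusion would act as a green fluorescent, lipid-anchored plasma membrane marker.

The recorded purpose gives only the construct name. The associated publication concerns how cell membranes resist flow, which points to use as a membrane tracer for live-cell imaging. The catalogue lists the insert as synthetic and 1,055 bp, longer than the annotated EGFP-to-K-Ras span, so that figure probably includes flanking sequence.
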