Addgene plasmid #186433: ZS006:eGFP-KRAS
Purpose: eGFP-KRAS
Depositing lab: Adam Cohen. Depositing organization: Harvard University. Publication: Cell Membranes Resist Flow. Shi Z, Graber ZT, Baumgart T, Stone HA, Cohen AE. Cell. 2018 Dec 13;175(7):1769-1779.e13. doi: 10.1016/j.cell.2018.09.054. Epub 2018 Nov 1. PubMed 30392960.
Backbone
  Vector backbone: ZS_P005
  Backbone manufacturer: Zheng Shi
  Backbone size w/o insert (bp): 4791
  Total vector size (bp): 4803
  Vector type: Mammalian Expression
Growth in bacteria
  Bacterial resistance: Kanamycin, 50 μg/mL
  Growth temperature: 30°C
  Growth strain: NEB Stable
  Copy number: Unknown
Gene/Insert
  Gene/Insert name: eGFP-KRAS
  Species: Synthetic
  Insert size (bp): 1055
Terms and licenses: Academic/Nonprofit Terms; Industry Terms: Not Available to Industry
How to cite: ZS006:eGFP-KRAS was a gift from Adam Cohen (Addgene plasmid # 186433 ; http://n2t.net/addgene:186433 ; RRID:Addgene_186433)
